>Addgene plasmid #195818 | pENTR223-BGLF1 | addgene full sequence | sequence record 384864 | Addgene NGS Result
CTTTCCTGCGTTATCCCCTGATTCTGTGGATAACCGTATTACCGCCTTTGAGTGAGCTGATACCGCTCGC
CGCAGCCGAACGACCGAGCGCAGCGAGTCAGTGAGCGAGGAAGCGGAAGAGCGCCCAATACGCAAACCGC
CTCTCCCCGCGCGTTGGCCGATTCATTAATGCAGCTGGCACGACAGGTTTCCCGACTGGAAAGCGGGCAG
TGAGCGCAACGCAATTAATACGCGTACCGCTAGCCAGGAAGAGTTTGTAGAAACGCAAAAAGGCCATCCG
TCAGGATGGCCTTCTGCTTAGTTTGATGCCTGGCAGTTTATGGCGGGCGTCCTGCCCGCCACCCTCCGGG
CCGTTGCTTCACAACGTTCAAATCCGCTCCCGGCGGATTTGTCCTACTCAGGAGAGCGTTCACCGACAAA
CAACAGATAAAACGAAAGGCCCAGTCTTCCGACTGAGCCTTTCGTTTTATTTGATGCCTGGCAGTTCCCT
ACTCTCGCGTTAACGCTAGCATGGATGTTTTCCCAGTCACGACGTTGTAAAACGACGGCCAGTCTTAAGC
TCGGGCCCCAAATAATGATTTTATTTTGACTGATAGTGACCTGTTCGTTGCAACAAATTGATGAGCAATG
CTTTTTTATAATGCCAACTTTGTACAAAAAAGTTGGCATGGATGTCCACATTGACAACCAAGTGTTGAGT
GGCCTCGGGACCCCCCTCCTCGTGCACCTATTTGTTCCCGACACGGTTATGGCAGAGCTTTGCCCCAATC
GCGTGCCAAACTGCGAGGGGGCCTGGTGCCAGACTCTCTTCAGTGACCGGACGGGTCTCACGAGGGTCTG
CCGCGTGTTTGCTGCTCGGGGCATGCTGCCCGGACGGCCTAGCCATCGGGGCACGTTTACCAGTGTGCCA
GTGTACTGCGATGAGGGCCTTCCAGAGCTCTACAACCCCTTCCACGTGGCCGCCCTTCGATTTTACGATG
AAGGAGGGCTGGTTGGGGAGCTACAGATTTATTACCTGTCTCTCTTTGAGGGGGCCAAAAGGGCTCTGAC
CGACGGGCATCTTATCAGAGAGGCCTCTGGGGTCCAGGAGTCTGCTGCGGCTATGCAGCCCATACCTATA
GATCCTGGGCCCCCCGGAGGGGCGGGTATAGAGCATATGCCGGTGGCCGCGGCCCAGGTCGAGCACCCTA
AAACGTATGACCTCAAGCAAATTCTATTGGAGATAACGCAAGAGGAGAATAGAGGGGAGCAGAGGTTGGG
CCACGCTGGGAGTCCGGCCCTTTGCCTGGGGCTCAGACTTAGGGCCGGGGCCGAGACCAAGGCGGCTGCT
GAGACCTCTGTGTCCAAGCACCACCCAGCCCTCGAGAACCCCAGCAACATCCGGGGCAGCGCCGGTGGGG
AAGGCGGCGGAGGCCGAGCAGGGACTGGCGGCACTGTGGGGGTCGGGTCGGGGGCACTCTCGAGGGTGCC
TGTTTCTTTCTCTAAGACCCGTCGGGCCATTCGTGAGTCCAGGGCCCTGGTCAGGGGAATTGCTCATATT
TTTAGCCCCCACGCTCTCTATGTTGTCACATATCCAGAGCTGAGTGCCCAGGGCAGACTGCACAGGATGA
CAGCTGTCACCCATGCCTCCCCAGCAACAGATCTTGCTGAGGTTTCAATTTTGGGAGCTCCAGAGAGGGA
GTTTCGCTTCCTCATTTCAGTGGCCCTCAGAATTTCTGCTAGCTTCAGGGAAAAACTGGCCATGCAGGCC
TGGACAGCACAACAAGAAATCCCAGTTGTTATTCCCACCTCCTACTCCCGTATCTATAAAAATTCAGACC
TGATCAGGGAAGCGTTCTTCACTGTCCAGACACGGGTTAGTTGGGAAAGTTGTTGGGTGAAAGCTACTAT
CTCCAATGCACCAAAGACGCCGGATGCCTGCCTATGGATAGATAGCCACCCGCTGTATGAGGAAGGGGCC
TCGGCCTGGGGTAAGGTGATCGACTCCAGGCCCCCGGGTGGGCTGGTTGGGGCTGCTTCCCAGCTAGTAG
CCCTTGGAACTGACGGGCACTGCGTCCACCTGGCCACCACATCGGACGGGCAGGCATTTTTGGTGCTGCC
TGGGGGCTTTGTTATTAAAGGCCAATTGGCACTCACCCCCGAGGAGAGGGGATATATTCTGGCACGTCAT
GGCATCCGCCGCGAACAGCCAACTTTCTTGTACAAAGTTGGCATTATAAGAAAGCATTGCTTATCAATTT
GTTGCAACGAACAGGTCACTATCAGTCAAAATAAAATCATTATTTGCCATCCAGCTGATATCCCCTATAG
TGAGTCGTATTACATGGTCATAGCTGTTTCCTGGCAGCTCTGGCCCGTGTCTCAAAATCTCTGATGTTAC
ATTGCACAAGATAAAAATATATCATCATGCCTCCTCTAGACCAGCCAGGACAGAAATGCCTCGACTTCGC
TGCTACCCAAGGTTGCCGGGTGACGCACACCGTGGAAACGGATGAAGGCACGAACCCAGTGGACATAAGC
CTGTTCGGTTCGTAAGCTGTAATGCAAGTAGCGTATGCGCTCACGCAACTGGTCCAGAACCTTGACCGAA
CGCAGCGGTGGTAACGGCGCAGTGGCGGTTTTCATGGCTTGTTATGACTGTTTTTTTGGGGTACAGTCTA
TGCCTCGGGCATCCAAGCAGCAAGCGCGTTACGCCGTGGGTCGATGTTTGATGTTATGGAGCAGCAACGA
TGTTACGCAGCAGGGCAGTCGCCCTAAAACAAAGTTAAACATTATGAGGGAAGCGGTGATCGCCGAAGTA
TCGACTCAACTATCAGAGGTAGTTGGCGTCATCGAGCGCCATCTCGAACCGACGTTGCTGGCCGTACATT
TGTACGGCTCCGCAGTGGATGGCGGCCTGAAGCCACACAGTGATATTGATTTGCTGGTTACGGTGACCGT
AAGGCTTGATGAAACAACGCGGCGAGCTTTGATCAACGACCTTTTGGAAACTTCGGCTTCCCCTGGAGAG
AGCGAGATTCTCCGCGCTGTAGAAGTCACCATTGTTGTGCACGACGACATCATTCCGTGGCGTTATCCAG
CTAAGCGCGAACTGCAATTTGGAGAATGGCAGCGCAATGACATTCTTGCAGGTATCTTCGAGCCAGCCAC
GATCGACATTGATCTGGCTATCTTGCTGACAAAAGCAAGAGAACATAGCGTTGCCTTGGTAGGTCCAGCG
GCGGAGGAACTCTTTGATCCGGTTCCTGAACAGGATCTATTTGAGGCGCTAAATGAAACCTTAACGCTAT
GGAACTCGCCGCCCGACTGGGCTGGCGATGAGCGAAATGTAGTGCTTACGTTGTCCCGCATTTGGTACAG
CGCAGTAACCGGCAAAATCGCGCCGAAGGATGTCGCTGCCGACTGGGCAATGGAGCGCCTGCCGGCCCAG
TATCAGCCCGTCATACTTGAAGCTAGACAGGCTTATCTTGGACAAGAAGAAGATCGCTTGGCCTCGCGCG
CAGATCAGTTGGAAGAATTTGTCCACTACGTGAAAGGCGAGATCACCAAGGTAGTCGGCAAATAACCCTC
GAGCCACCCATGACCAAAATCCCTTAACGTGAGTTACGCGTCGTTCCACTGAGCGTCAGACCCCGTAGAA
AAGATCAAAGGATCTTCTTGAGATCCTTTTTTTCTGCGCGTAATCTGCTGCTTGCAAACAAAAAAACCAC
CGCTACCAGCGGTGGTTTGTTTGCCGGATCAAGAGCTACCAACTCTTTTTCCGAAGGTAACTGGCTTCAG
CAGAGCGCAGATACCAAATACTGTTCTTCTAGTGTAGCCGTAGTTAGGCCACCACTTCAAGAACTCTGTA
GCACCGCCTACATACCTCGCTCTGCTAATCCTGTTACCAGTGGCTGCTGCCAGTGGCGATAAGTCGTGTC
TTACCGGGTTGGACTCAAGACGATAGTTACCGGATAAGGCGCAGCGGTCGGGCTGAACGGGGGGTTCGTG
CACACAGCCCAGCTTGGAGCGAACGACCTACACCGAACTGAGATACCTACAGCGTGAGCTATGAGAAAGC
GCCACGCTTCCCGAAGGGAGAAAGGCGGACAGGTATCCGGTAAGCGGCAGGGTCGGAACAGGAGAGCGCA
CGAGGGAGCTTCCAGGGGGAAACGCCTGGTATCTTTATAGTCCTGTCGGGTTTCGCCACCTCTGACTTGA
GCGTCGATTTTTGTGATGCTCGTCAGGGGGGCGGAGCCTATGGAAAAACGCCAGCAACGCGGCCTTTTTA
CGGTTCCTGGCCTTTTGCTGGCCTTTTGCTCACATGTT
Features (pLannotate 1.2.2; 12 found; start..end, strand, type, name):
    121..213     +  CDS            lacI (fragment): lac repressor; lacI; The lac repressor binds to the lac operator to inhibit transcription in E. coli. This inhibition can be relieved by adding lactose or isopropyl-β-D-thiogalactopyranoside (IPTG).
    268..295     -  terminator     rrnB T2 terminator: transcription terminator T2 from the E. coli rrnB gene
    427..470     +  terminator     rrnB T1 terminator: Escherichia coli rrnB; transcription terminator T1 from the E. coli rrnB gene
    517..553     -  CDS            lacZα (fragment): LacZα fragment of β-galactosidase; lacZ fragment
    570..665     +  protein_bind   attL3: mutant version of attL; recombination site for the Gateway® LR reaction LR Clonase™
    668..2188    +  CDS            CVC1: CVC1_EBVB9 - Experimental evidence at protein level: Swiss-Prot protein existence level 1. Capsid vertex-specific component that plays a role during viral DNA encapsidation, assuring correct genome cleavage and presumably stabilizing capsids that contain full-length viral genomes. From Epstein-Barr virus (strain B95-8) (HHV-4) (Human herpesvirus 4).
   2190..2285    -  protein_bind   attL3: mutant version of attL; recombination site for the Gateway® LR reaction LR Clonase™
   2304..2322    -  promoter       T7 promoter: promoter for bacteriophage T7 RNA polymerase
   2512..2535    +  promoter       Pc promoter (fragment): intI1 (promoter lies within the coding sequence); class 1 integron promoter
   2711..2767    +  CDS            GmR (fragment): gentamycin acetyltransferase; aacC1; confers resistance to gentamycin
   2774..3565    +  CDS            SmR: aminoglycoside adenylyltransferase (Murphy, 1985); aadA; confers resistance to spectinomycin and streptomycin
   3658..4246    +  rep_origin     ori: high-copy-number ColE1/pMB1/pBR322/pUC origin of replication
