[The description below was written by a language model from this plasmid's Addgene catalogue record and pLannotate feature annotations shown in this document.]
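Description:
pENTR223-BGLF1 is a Gateway entry clone built on the Invitrogen pENTR223.1 backbone and carrying the BGLF1 open reading frame of Epstein-Barr virus. It is a small bacterial plasmid (the sequenced record is about 4.3 kb, against a listed backbone of roughly 2.9 kb) that replicates in E. coli from a high-copy ColE1/pUC-type origin. Selection is with spectinomycin, conferred by an aadA aminoglycoside adenylyltransferase gene (SmR). A fragment of a class 1 integron Pc promoter and a short remnant of a gentamicin acetyltransferase gene lie just upstream of that marker. These, like the small lacI and lacZα fragments elsewhere in the backbone, appear to be non-functional leftovers rather than working elements.

The insert is annotated as CVC1 from EBV strain B95-8, a capsid vertex-specific component involved in viral DNA encapsidation, thought to ensure correct genome cleavage and to stabilise capsids containing full-length genomes. The roughly 1.5 kb coding sequence is flanked by two oppositely oriented attL recombination sites. The annotation tool labels both as attL3, so the exact attL variants cannot be confirmed from the table. These sites allow LR Clonase-mediated transfer of the ORF into attR-containing destination vectors. rrnB T1 and T2 terminators upstream of the cassette shield it from read-through transcription. A T7 promoter sits downstream of the insert and points back toward it, and the table annotates no promoter positioned to express the ORF in sense orientation, as expected for an entry clone. The clone serves as a shuttle source of BGLF1 for making expression constructs, and the associated work concerned mapping EBV–EBV and EBV–human protein interactions.
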