Addgene plasmid #195818: pENTR223-BGLF1
Purpose: Gateway Entry Clone of Epstein-Barr virus BGLF1
Depositing lab: Eric Johannsen. Depositing organization: Brigham and Women's Hospital. Publication: Epstein-Barr virus and virus human protein interaction maps. Calderwood MA, Venkatesan K, Xing L, Chase MR, Vazquez A, Holthaus AM, Ewence AE, Li N, Hirozane-Kishikawa T, Hill DE, Vidal M, Kieff E, Johannsen E. Proc Natl Acad Sci U S A. 2007 May 1;104(18):7606-11. doi: 10.1073/pnas.0702332104. Epub 2007 Apr 19. PubMed 17446270.
Backbone
  Vector backbone: pENTR223.1
  Backbone manufacturer: Invitrogen
  Backbone size w/o insert (bp): 2875
  Vector type: Gateway Entry Vector
Growth in bacteria
  Bacterial resistance: Spectinomycin, 50 μg/mL
  Growth temperature: 37°C
  Growth strain: DH5alpha
  Copy number: High Copy
Gene/Insert
  Gene/Insert name: BGLF1
  Species: Epstein-Barr virus
  Cloning method: Gateway Cloning
Terms and licenses: Academic/Nonprofit Terms; Industry Terms: Not Available to Industry
How to cite: pENTR223-BGLF1 was a gift from Eric Johannsen (Addgene plasmid # 195818 ; http://n2t.net/addgene:195818 ; RRID:Addgene_195818)
